Addgene plasmid #11627: pcDNA3 merlin 308-590
Depositing lab: Vijaya Ramesh. Depositing organization: Massachusetts General Hospital. Publication: Analysis of molecular domains of epitope-tagged merlin isoforms in Cos-7 cells and primary rat Schwann cells. Xu L, Gonzalez-Agosti C, Beauchamp R, Pinney D, Sterner C, Ramesh V. Exp Cell Res. 1998 Jan 10. 238(1):231-40. 10.1006/excr.1997.3843 PubMed 9457076.
Backbone
  Vector backbone: pcDNA3/5'F
  Backbone size w/o insert (bp): 5500
  Vector type: Mammalian Expression
  Selectable markers: Neomycin (select with G418)
Growth in bacteria
  Bacterial resistance: Ampicillin, 100 μg/mL
  Growth temperature: 37°C
  Growth strain: DH5alpha
  Copy number: High Copy
Gene/Insert
  Gene/Insert name: merlin (alt name: NF2)
  Species: H. sapiens (human)
  Insert size (bp): 849
  Mutation: Carboxy-terminal half of merlin isoform 2.
  Entrez Gene: NF2 (a.k.a. ACN, BANF, SCH, SWNV, merlin-1)
  Tag / fusion protein: Flag (N terminal on backbone)
  Cloning method: Restriction Enzyme; 5′ cloning site BamHI (not destroyed); 3′ cloning site EcoRI (not destroyed)
  Sequencing primers: 5′ T7
Terms and licenses: Academic/Nonprofit Terms; Industry Terms: Not Available to Industry
Depositor comments: Named pcDNA3/5'F-C13 (aa 308-590) in reference.
How to cite: pcDNA3 merlin 308-590 was a gift from Vijaya Ramesh (Addgene plasmid # 11627 ; http://n2t.net/addgene:11627 ; RRID:Addgene_11627)
