[The description below was written by a language model from this plasmid's Addgene catalogue record.]
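Description:
pcDNA3 merlin 308-590 is a mammalian expression plasmid built on pcDNA3/5'F, a roughly 5.5 kb derivative of pcDNA3 in which a FLAG epitope is supplied by the backbone upstream of the cloning site. It is maintained in E. coli as a high-copy plasmid under ampicillin selection. It also carries a neomycin resistance marker, so transfected mammalian cells can be selected with G418. The record does not name the promoter. Standard pcDNA3 vectors drive the insert from the CMV immediate-early promoter and have a T7 promoter just upstream of the polylinker, which is consistent with the T7 primer listed for 5′ sequencing.

The insert is an 849 bp fragment of human NF2, the neurofibromatosis 2 tumour suppressor gene encoding merlin. It covers amino acids 308-590, which the record describes as the carboxy-terminal half of merlin isoform 2. The fragment was cloned between BamHI and EcoRI, both sites being retained, so that it is expressed as an N-terminally FLAG-tagged truncated protein lacking the amino-terminal half of merlin. In the associated publication the construct is called pcDNA3/5'F-C13.

The plasmid belongs to a study of the molecular domains of epitope-tagged merlin isoforms in Cos-7 cells and primary rat Schwann cells. The FLAG tag allows the C-terminal fragment to be detected with anti-FLAG antibodies. Its expression and behaviour can therefore be followed separately from endogenous merlin and compared with other tagged merlin constructs. No feature table was provided, so details beyond the catalogue fields cannot be confirmed.
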