>Addgene plasmid #11627 | pcDNA3 merlin 308-590 | addgene partial sequence | sequence record 18360 | T7 5'-TAATACGACTCACTATAGGG-3'
CTTNCTAGGCGATGNGATAGAAGCTTGGTCCGAGCTCGGATCCATGAGGAGAAGGAAAGCCGATTCTTTG
GAAGTTCAGCAGATGAAAGCCCAGGCCAGGGAGGAGAAGGCTAGAAAGCAGATGGAGCGGCAGCGCCTCG
CTCGAGAGAAGCAGATGAGGGAGGAGGCTGAACGCACGAGGGATGAGTTGGAGAGGAGGCTGCTGCAGAT
GAAAGAAGAAGCAACAATGGCCAACGAAGCACTGATGCGGTCTGAGGAGACAGCTGACCTGTTGGCTGAA
AAGGCCCAGATCACCGAGGAGGAGGCAAAACTTCTGGCCCAGAAGGCCGCAGAGGCTGAGCAGGAAATGC
AGCGCATCAAGGCCACAGCGATTCGCACGGAGGAGGAGAAGCGCCTGATGGAGCAGAAGGTGCTGGAAGC
CGAGGTGCTGGCACTGAAGATGGCTGAGGAGTCAGAGAGGAGGGCCAAAGAGGCAGATCAGCTGAAGCAG
GACCTGCAGGAAGCACGCGAGGCGGAGCGAAGAGCCAAGCAGAAGCTCCTGGAGATTGCCACCAAGCCCA
CGTACCCGCCCATGAACCCAATTCCAGCACCGTTGCCTCCTGACATACCAAGCTTCAACCTCATTGGTNC
CAGCCTGTCTTTCGACTTCAAAGATACTGACATGAAGCGGCTTTCCATTCAGATAGAGAAAGAAAAAGTG
GATNCATGGAAAAGAGCAAGCATCTGCAGGANCAGCTCATGACTCAGACAGAATCGAGGCTTGAACTGAA
GAAGGAAACNCTNTGATTNNNCNATGAACTCCNNGGGGGNCCCCANCNTTCTTNAATTCTANCNAGCAAA
CTTNTCTTTTTTTGAATCCN
